>Addgene plasmid #79033 | pFastBac1-OSF-TRIM5alpha(rhesus) | depositor full sequence | sequence record 147876 | pFastBac1-OSF-TRIM5alpha(rhesus)
G
[124 nt withheld, positions 2-125]
C
[91 nt withheld, positions 127-217]
A
[49 nt withheld, positions 219-267]
CCTTTGACGTTGGAGTCCACGTTCTTT
[37 nt withheld, positions 295-331]
ACCCTATCTCGGTCTATTCTTTTGATTTATAAGGGATTTTGCCGATTTCGGCCTATTGGTTAAAAAATGA
GCTGATTTAACAAAAATTTAACGCGAATTTTAACAAAATATTAACGTTTACAATTTCAGGTGGCACTTTT
CGGGGAAATGTGCGCGGAACCCCTATTTGTTTATTTTTCTAAATACATTCAAATATGTATCCGCTCATGA
GACAATAACCCTGATAAATGCTTCAATAATATTGAAAAAGGAAGAGTATGAGTATTCAACATTTCCGTGT
CGCCCTTATTCCCTTTTTTGCGGCATTTTGCCTTCCTGTTTTTGCTCACCCAGAAACGCTGGTGAAAGTA
AAAGATGCTGAAGATCAGTTGGGTGCACGAGTGGGTTACATCGAACTGGATCTCAACAGCGGTAAGATCC
TTGAGAGTTTTCGCCCCGAAGAACGTTTTCCAATGATGAGCACTTTTAAAGTTCTGCTATGTGGCGCGGT
ATTATCCCGTATTGACGCCGGGCAAGAGCAACTCGGTCGCCGCATACACTATTCTCAGAATGACTTGGTT
GAGTACTCACCAGTCACAGAAAAGCATCTTACGGATGGCATGACAGTAAGAGAATTATGCAGTGCTGCCA
TAACCATGAGTGATAACACTGCGGCCAACTTACTTCTGACAACGATCGGAGGACCGAAGGAGCTAACCGC
TTTTTTGCACAACATGGGGGATCATGTAACTCGCCTTGATCGTTGGGAACCGGAGCTGAATGAAGCCATA
CCAAACGACGAGCGTGACACCACGATGCCTGTAGCAATGGCAACAACGTTGCGCAAACTATTAACTGGCG
AACTACTTACTCTAGCTTCCCGGCAACAATTAATAGACTGGATGGAGGCGGATAAAGTTGCAGGACCACT
TCTGCGCTCGGCCCTTCCGGCTGGCTGGTTTATTGCTGATAAATCTGGAGCCGGTGAGCGTGGGTCTCGC
GGTATCATTGCAGCACTGGGGCCAGATGGTAAGCCCTCCCGTATCGTAGTTATCTACACGACGGGGAGTC
AGGCAACTATGGATGAACGAAATAGACAGATCGCTGAGATAGGTGCCTCACTGATTAAGCATTGGTAACT
GTCAGACCAAGTTTACTCATATATACTTTAGATTGATTTAAAACTTCATTTTTAATTTAAAAGGATCTAG
GTGAAGATCCTTTTTGATAATCTCATGACCAAAATCCCTTAACGTGAGTTTTCGTTCCACTGAGCGTCAG
ACCCCGTAGAAAAGATCAAAGGATCTTCTTGAGATCCTTTTTTTCTGCGCGTAATCTGCTGCTTGCAAAC
AAAAAAACCACCGCTACCAGCGGTGGTTTGTTTGCCGGATCAAGAGCTACCAACTCTTTTTCCGAAGGTA
ACTGGCTTCAGCAGAGCGCAGATACCAAATACTGTCCTTCTAGTGTAGCCGTAGTTAGGCCACCACTTCA
AGAACTCTGTAGCACCGCCTACATACCTCGCTCTGCTAATCCTGTTACCAGTGGCTGCTGCCAGTGGCGA
TAAGTCGTGTCTTACCGGGTTGGACTCAAGACGATAGTTACCGGATAAGGCGCAGCGGTCGGGCTGAACG
GGGGGTTCGTGCACACAGCCCAGCTTGGAGCGAACGACCTACACCGAACTGAGATACCTACAGCGTGAGC
ATTGAGAAAGCGCCACGCTTCCCGAAGGGAGAAAGGCGGACAGGTATCCGGTAAGCGGCAGGGTCGGAAC
AGGAGAGCGCACGAGGGAGCTTCCAGGGGGAAACGCCTGGTATCTTTATAGTCCTGTCGGGTTTCGCCAC
CTCTGACTTGAGCGTCGATTTTTGTGATGCTCGTCAGGGGGGCGGAGCCTATGGAAAAACGCCAGCAACG
CGGCCTTTTTACGGTTCCTGGCCTTTTGCTGGCCTTTTGCTCACATGTTCTTTCCTGCGTTATCCCCTGA
TTCTGTGGATAACCGTATTACCGCCTTTGAGTGAGCTGATACCGCTCGCCGCAGCCGAACGACCGAGCGC
AGCGAGTCAGTGAGCGAGGAAGCGGAAGAGCGCCTGATGCGGTATTTTCTCCTTACGCATCTGTGCGGTA
TTTCACACCGCAGACCAGCCGCGTAACCTGGCAAAATCGGTTACGGTTGAGTAATAAATGGATGCCCTGC
GTAAGCGGGTGTGGGCGGACAATAAAGTCTTAAACTGAACAAAATAGATCTAAACTATGACAATAAAGTC
TTAAACTAGACAGAATAGTTGTAAACTGAAATCAGTCCAGTTATGCTGTGAAAAAGCATACTGGACTTTT
GTTATGGCTAAAGCAAACTCTTCATTTTCTGAAGTGCAAATTGCCCGTCGTATTAAAGAGGGGCGTGGCC
AAGGGCATGGTAAAGACTATATTCGCGGCGTTGTGACAATTTACCGAACAACTCCGCGGCCGGGAAGCCG
ATCTCGGCTTGAACGAATTGTTAGGTGGCGGTACTTGGGTCGATATCAAAGTGCATCACTTCTTCCCGTA
TGCCCAACTTTGTATAGAGAGCCACTGCGGGATCGTCACCGTAATCTGCTTGCACGTAGATCACATAAGC
ACCAAGCGCGTTGGCCTCATGCTTGAGGAGATTGATGAGCGCGGTGGCAATGCCCTGCCTCCGGTGCTCG
CCGGAGACTGCGAGATCATAGATATAGATCTCACTACGCGGCTGCTCAAACCTGGGCAGAACGTAAGCCG
CGAGAGCGCCAACAACCGCTTCTTGGTCGAAGGCAGCAAGCGCGATGAATGTCTTACTACGGAGCAAGTT
CCCGAGGTAATCGGAGTCCGGCTGATGTTGGGAGTAGGTGGCTACGTCTCCGAACTCACGACCGAAAAGA
TCAAGAGCAGCCCGCATGGATTTGACTTGGTCAGGGCCGAGCCTACATGTGCGAATGATGCCCATACTTG
AGCCACCTAACTTTGTTTTAGGGCGACTGCCCTGCTGCGTAACATCGTTGCTGCTGCGTAACATCGTTGC
TGCTCCATAACATCAAACATCGACCCACGGCGTAACGCGCTTGCTGCTTGGATGCCCGAGGCATAGACTG
TACAAAAAAACAGTCATAACAAGCCATGAAAACCGCCACTGCGCCGTTACCACCGCTGCGTTCGGTCAAG
GTTCTGGACCAGTTGCGTGAGCGCATACGCTACTTGCATTACAGTTTACGAACCGAACAGGCTTATGTCA
ACTGGGTTCGTGCCTTCATCCGTTTCCACGGTGTGCGTCACCCGGCAACCTTGGGCAGCAGCGAAGTCGA
GGCATTTCTGTCCTGGCTGGCGAACGAGCGCAAGGTTTCGGTCTCCACGCATCGTCAGGCATTGGCGGCC
TTGCTGTTCTTCTACGGCAAGGTGCTGTGCACGGATCTGCCCTGGCTTCAGGAGATCGGAAGACCTCGGC
CGTCGCGGCGCTTGCCGGTGGTGCTGACCCCGGATGAAGTGGTTCGCATCCTCGGTTTTCTGGAAGGCGA
GCATCGTTTGTTCGCCCAGGACTCTAGCTATAGTTCTAGTGGTTGGCTACGTATACTCCGGAATATTAAT
AGATCATGGAGATAATTAAAATGATAACCATCTCGCAAATAAATAAGTATTTTACTGTTTTCGTAACAGT
TTTGTAATAAAAAAACCTATAAATATTCCGGATTATTCATACCGTCCCACCATCGGGCGCGGATCCCGGT
CCGAAGCGCGCGGAATTCAAAGGGCCACCATGGCTAGCTGGAGCCACCCGCAGTTCGAGAAAGGTGGAGG
TGCCCGAGGTGGATCGGGAGGTGGATCGTGGAGCCACCCGCAGTTCGAAAAAGGATTCGATTACAAGGAT
GACGATGACAAGGGTACAAGATCTCCGCTGGAAGTCCTGTTCCAGGGCCCTATGGCTTCTGGAATCCTGC
TTAATGTAAAGGAGGAGGTGACCTGTCCCATCTGCCTGGAACTCCTGACAGAACCCCTGAGTCTGCACTG
CGGCCACAGCTTCTGCCAAGCGTGCATCACTGCGAACCACAAGAAGTCCATGCTATACAAAGAAGGAGAG
AGAAGCTGCCCTGTGTGCCGGATCAGTTACCAGCCTGAGAACATACAGCCTAATCGGCATGTAGCCAACA
TAGTGGAGAAGCTCAGGGAGGTCAAGTTGAGCCCAGAAGAGGGACAGAAGGTTGATCACTGTGCACGCCA
TGGAGAGAAACTCCTACTCTTCTGTCAGGAGGACAGCAAGGTCATTTGCTGGCTTTGTGAGCGGTCTCAG
GAGCACCGTGGTCACCACACTTTCCTCATGGAGGAGGTTGCCCAGGAGTACCATGTGAAGCTCCAGACAG
CTCTGGAGATGCTGAGGCAGAAGCAGCAGGAAGCTGAAAAGTTGGAAGCTGACATCAGAGAAGAGAAAGC
TTCCTGGAAGATTCAAATAGACTACGACAAAACCAACGTCTCGGCAGATTTTGAGCAACTGAGAGAGATC
CTGGACTGGGAGGAGAGCAATGAGCTGCAGAACCTGGAGAAGGAGGAAGAAGACATTCTGAAAAGCCTTA
CGAAGTCTGAAACGGAGATGGTGCAGCAGACCCAGTACATGAGAGAGCTCATCTCAGAACTGGAGCATCG
GTTGCAGGGGTCAATGATGGATCTACTGCAGGGTGTGGATGGCATCATTAAAAGGATTGAGAACATGACC
TTGAAGAAGCCAAAAACTTTTCACAAAAATCAAAGGAGAGTGTTTCGAGCTCCTGATCTGAAAGGAATGC
TAGACATGTTTAGAGAGCTAACAGATGCCCGACGCTACTGGGTTGATGTGACACTGGCTACAAACAACAT
TTCGCATGCTGTCATTGCTGAAGATAAGAGACAAGTGAGCTCTCGGAACCCACAGATAATGTATCAGGCA
CCAGGGACATTATTTACGTTTCCGTCACTCACGAATTTCAATTATTGTACTGGCGTCCTGGGCTCCCAAA
GTATCACATCAGGGAAGCATTACTGGGAGGTAGATGTGTCCAAGAAAAGTGCTTGGATCCTGGGGGTATG
TGCTGGCTTCCAATCCGATGCAATGTATAATATTGAACAAAATGAAAATTATCAACCTAAATATGGCTAC
TGGGTTATAGGGTTACAGGAAGGAGTTAAATATAGTGTTTTCCAGGATGGTTCCTCACATACTCCTTTTG
CTCCTTTCATTGTGCCCCTCTCTGTGATTATTTGTCCTGATCGTGTTGGAGTTTTCGTAGACTATGAGGC
TTGCACTGTCTCATTCTTCAATATCACAAACCATGGATTTCTCATCTATAAGTTTTCTCAGTGTTCTTTT
TCTAAGCCTGTATTTCCATATTTAAATCCCAGAAAATGTACAGTCCCCATGACTCTGTGCTCACCAAGCT
CTTGAGACCCAGCTTTCCCTACGTCGACGAGCTCACTAGTCGCGGCCGCTTTCGAATCTAGAGCCTGCAG
TCTCGAGGCATGCGGTACCAAGCTTGTCGAGAAGTACTAGAGGATCATAATCAGCCATACCACATTTGTA
GAGGTTTTACTTGCTTTAAAAAACCTCCCACACCTCCCCCTGAACCTGAAACATAAAATGAATGCAATTG
TTGTTGTTAACTTGTTTATTGCAGCTTATAATGGTTACAAATAAAGCAATAGCATCACAAATTTCACAAA
TAAAGCATTTTTTTCACTGCATTCTAGTTGTGGTTTGTCCAAACTCATCAATGTATCTTATCATGTCTGG
ATCTGATCACTGCTTGAGCCTAGGAGATCCGAACCAGATAAGTGAAATCTAGTTCCAAACTATTTTGTCA
TTTTTAATTTTCGTATTAGCTTACGACGCTACACCCAGTTCCCATCTATTTTGTCACTCTTCCCTAAATA
ATCCTTAAAAACTCCATTTCCACCCCTCCCAGTTCCCAACTATTTTGTCCGCCCACAGCGGGGCATTTTT
CTTCCTGTTATGTTTTTAATCAAACATCCTGCCAACTCCATGTGACAAACCGTCATCTTCGGCTACTTTT
TCTCTGTCACAGAATGAAAATTTTTCTGTCATCTCTTCGTTATTAATGTTTGTAATTGACTGAATATCAA
CGCTTATTTGCAGCCTGAATGGCGAATGG
Features (pLannotate 1.2.2; 18 found; start..end, strand, type, name):
      2..457     +  rep_origin     f1 ori (sequence partly withheld): f1 bacteriophage origin of replication; arrow indicates direction of (+) strand synthesis
    484..588     +  promoter       AmpR promoter: bla
    589..1449    +  CDS            AmpR: β-lactamase; bla; confers resistance to ampicillin, carbenicillin, and related antibiotics
   1620..2208    +  rep_origin     ori: high-copy-number ColE1/pMB1/pBR322/pUC origin of replication
   2394..2443    -  misc_feature   bom (fragment): basis of mobility region from pBR322
   2511..2735    -  mobile_element Tn7R: mini-Tn7 element (right end of the Tn7 transposon) Tn7
   2802..3335    -  CDS            GmR: gentamycin acetyltransferase; aacC1; confers resistance to gentamycin
   3524..3552    -  promoter       Pc promoter: intI1 (promoter lies within the coding sequence); class 1 integron promoter
   3530..3877    -  CDS            YPR2_ECOLX (fragment): Protein predicted: Swiss-Prot protein existence level 4. From Escherichia coli.
   3904..3995    +  promoter       polyhedrin promoter: polh from Autographa californica; promoter for the baculovirus polyhedrin gene
   4080..4099    +  CDS            Strep-Tag II (fragment): peptide that binds Strep-Tactin®, an engineered form of streptavidin
   4140..4162    +  CDS            Strep-Tag II (fragment): peptide that binds Strep-Tactin®, an engineered form of streptavidin
   4170..4193    +  CDS            FLAG: FLAG® epitope tag, followed by an enterokinase cleavage site
   4233..5723    +  CDS            TRIM5: TRIM5_MACMU - Experimental evidence at protein level: Swiss-Prot protein existence level 1. Capsid-specific restriction factor that prevents infection from non-host-adapted retroviruses. Blocks viral replication early in the life cycle, after viral entry but before reverse transcription. In addition to acting as a capsid-specific restriction factor, also acts as a pattern recognition receptor that activates innate immune signaling in response to the retroviral capsid lattice. Binding to the viral capsid triggers its E3 ubiquitin ligase activity, and in concert with the heterodimeric ubiquitin
   5834..5917    +  CDS            large T antigen (fragment): large T antigen from SV40 (simian virus 40)
   5940..6074    +  polyA_signal   SV40 poly(A) signal: SV40 polyadenylation signal
   6103..6268    -  mobile_element Tn7L: mini-Tn7 element (left end of the Tn7 transposon) Tn7
   6431..6447    +  CDS            lacZα (fragment): LacZα fragment of β-galactosidase; lacZ fragment
