[The description below was written by a language model from this plasmid's Addgene catalogue record and pLannotate feature annotations shown in this document.]
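Description:
pFastBac1-OSF-TRIM5alpha(rhesus) is a 6,450 bp baculovirus donor (entry) plasmid built on the commercial pFastBac1 backbone for the Bac-to-Bac insect cell expression system. It is maintained in E. coli through a high-copy ColE1/pUC-type origin and also carries an f1 phage origin. Two bacterial markers are annotated: a β-lactamase gene (ampicillin resistance) on the backbone, and a gentamicin acetyltransferase gene driven by the class 1 integron Pc promoter. The catalogue lists gentamicin as the bacterial resistance and ampicillin as a selectable marker, which is consistent with both genes being present.

The payload sits between the Tn7R and Tn7L ends of a mini-Tn7 element, together with the gentamicin marker. The baculovirus polyhedrin promoter, a very strong late promoter, drives an open reading frame encoding rhesus macaque (Macaca mulatta) TRIM5α with an N-terminal OneSTrEP-FLAG tag. The tag appears in the annotation as two Strep-tag II motifs followed by a FLAG epitope, and it allows affinity purification on Strep-Tactin resin as well as FLAG-based detection or capture. An SV40 polyadenylation signal terminates the transcript. The insert was introduced by ligation-independent cloning.

In use, the plasmid is transformed into the DH10Bac E. coli strain, where Tn7 transposition moves the mini-Tn7 cassette into a resident bacmid. The recombinant bacmid is then used to generate baculovirus for protein production in insect cells. TRIM5α is a capsid-specific retroviral restriction factor with E3 ubiquitin ligase activity, and the associated publication concerns the assembly of primate TRIM5 proteins into hexagonal nets on HIV-1 capsids. This suggests the construct was made to supply recombinant tagged protein for that kind of biochemical and structural work.
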