Addgene plasmid #79033: pFastBac1-OSF-TRIM5alpha(rhesus)
Purpose: Baculoviral entry vector to produce Bac-to-bac baculoviruses
Depositing lab: Wesley Sundquist. Depositing organization: University of Utah. Publication: Primate TRIM5 proteins form hexagonal nets on HIV-1 capsids. Li YL, Chandrasekaran V, Carter SD, Woodward CL, Christensen DE, Dryden KA, Pornillos O, Yeager M, Ganser-Pornillos BK, Jensen GJ, Sundquist WI. Elife. 2016 Jun 2;5. pii: e16269. doi: 10.7554/eLife.16269. PubMed 27253068.
Backbone
  Vector backbone: pFastBac1
  Backbone manufacturer: Life Technologies
  Backbone size w/o insert (bp): 4775
  Total vector size (bp): 6450
  Vector type: Insect Expression
  Selectable markers: Ampicillin
Growth in bacteria
  Bacterial resistance: Gentamicin, 10 μg/mL
  Growth temperature: 37°C
  Growth strain: DH5alpha
  Growth instructions: requires transformation into E. coli DH10Bac for bacmid production
  Copy number: High Copy
Gene/Insert
  Gene/Insert name: OSF-TRIM5alpha(rhesus)
  Species: Macaca mulatta
  Insert size (bp): 1656
  Promoter: polyhedrin
  Tag / fusion protein: OneSTrEP-FLAG (N terminal on insert)
  Cloning method: Ligation Independent Cloning
  Sequencing primers: 5′ ATACCGTCCCACCATCG; 3′ GATCCTCTAGTACTTCTCG
Terms and licenses: Academic/Nonprofit Terms; Industry Terms: Not Available to Industry
How to cite: pFastBac1-OSF-TRIM5alpha(rhesus) was a gift from Wesley Sundquist (Addgene plasmid # 79033 ; http://n2t.net/addgene:79033 ; RRID:Addgene_79033)
