>Addgene plasmid #79033 | pFastBac1-OSF-TRIM5alpha(rhesus) | addgene partial sequence | sequence record 151492 | fBac-1 5'-tattcataccgtcccacca-3'
GCCCGAGGTGGATCGGGAGGTGGATCGTGGAGCCACCCGCAGTTCGAAAAAGGATTCGATTACAAGGATG
ACGATGACAAGGGTACAAGATCTCCGCTGGAAGTCCTGTTCCAGGGCCCTATGGCTTCTGGAATCCTGCT
TANTGTAAAGGAGGAGGTGACCTGTCCCATCTGCCTGGAACTCCTGACAGAACCCCTGAGTCTGCACTGC
GGCCACAGCTTCTGCCAAGCGTGCATCACTGCGAACCACAAGAAGTCCATGCTATACAAAGAAGGAGAGA
GAAGCTGCCCTGTGTGCCGGATCAGTTACCAGCCTGAGAACATACAGCCTAATCGGCATGTAGCCAACAT
AGTGGAGAAGCTCAGGGAGGTCAAGTTGAGCCCAGAAGAGGGACAGAAGGTTGATNACTGTGCACGCCAT
GGAGAGAAACTCCTACTCTTCTGTCAGGAGGACAGCAAGGTCATTTGCTGGCTTTGTGAGCGGTCTCAGG
AGCACCGTGGTCACCACACTTTCCTCATGGAGGAGGTTGCCCAGGAGTACCATGTGAAGCTCCAGACAGC
TCTGGAGATGCTGAGGCAGAAGCAGCAGGAAGCTGAAAAGTTGGAAGCTGACATCAGAGAAGAGAA
