>Addgene plasmid #79033 | pFastBac1-OSF-TRIM5alpha(rhesus) | addgene partial sequence | sequence record 151493 | fBac-2 5'-gggaggttttttaaagcaagtaaa-3'
CTGATTATGATCCTCTAGTACTTCTCGACAAGCTTGGTACCGCATGCCTCGAGACTGCAGGCTCTAGATT
CGAAAGCGGCCGCGACTAGTGAGCTCGTCGACGTAGGGAAAGCTGGGTCTCAAGAGCTTGGTGAGCACAG
AGTCATGGGGACTGTACATTTTCTGGGATTTAAATATGGAAATACAGGCTTAGAAAAAGAACACTGAGAA
AACTTATAGATGAGAAATCCATGGTTTGTGATATTGAAGAATGAGACAGTGCAAGCCTCATAGTCTACGA
AAACTCCAACACGATCAGGACAAATAATCACAGAGAGGGGCACAATGAAAGGAGCAAAAGGAGTATGTGA
GGAACCATCCTGGAAAACACTATATTTAACTCCTTCCTGTAACCCTATAACCCAGTAGCCATATTTAGGT
TGATAATTTTCATTTTGTTCAATATTATACATTGCATCGGATTGGAAGCCAGCACATACCCCCAGGATCC
AAGCACTTTTCTTGGACACATCTACCTCCCAGTAATGCTTCCCTGATGTGATACTTTGGGAGCCCAGGAC
GCCAGTACAATAATTGAAATTCGTGAGTGACGGAAACGTAAATAATGTCCCTGGTGCCTGATACATTATC
TGTGGGTTCCGAGAGCTCACTTGTCTCTTATCTTCAGCAATGACAGCATGCGAAATGTTGTTTGTAGCCA
GTGTCACATCAACCCAGTAGCGTCGGGCATCTGTTAGCTCTCTAAACATGTCTAGCATTCCTTTCAGATC
AGGAGCTCGAAACACTCTCCTTTGATTTTTGTGAA
