>Addgene plasmid #79033 | pFastBac1-OSF-TRIM5alpha(rhesus) | addgene partial sequence | sequence record 153458 | Polyhedrin-F 5'-AAATGATAACCATCTCGC-3'
TTTTGTAATAAAAAAACCTATAAATATTCCGGATTATTCATACCGTCCCACCATCGGGCGCGGATCCCGG
TCCGAAGCGCGCGGAATTCAAAGGGCCACCATGGCTAGCTGGAGCCACCCGCAGTTCGAGAAAGGTGGAG
GTGCCCGAGGTGGATCGGGAGGTGGATCGTGGAGCCACCCGCAGTTCGAAAAAGGATTCGATTACAAGGA
TGACGATGACAAGGGTACAAGATCTCCGCTGGAAGTCCTGTTCCAGGGCCCTATGGCTTCTGGAATCCTG
CTTAATGTAAAGGAGGAGGTGACCTGTCCCATCTGCCTGGAACTCCTGACAGAACCCCTGAGTCTGCACT
GCGGCCACAGCTTCTGCCAAGCGTGCATCACTGCGAACCACAAGAAGTCCATGCTATACAAAGAAGGAGA
GAGAAGCTGCCCTGTGTGCCGGATCAGTTACCAGCCTGAGAACATACAGCCTAATCGGCATGTAGCCAAC
ATAGTGGAGAAGCTCAGGGAGGTCAAGTTGAGCCCAGAAGAGGGACAGAAGGTTGATCACTGTGCACGCC
ATGGAGAGAAACTCCTACTCTTCTGTCAGGAGGACAGCAAGGTCATTTGCTGGCTTTGTGAGCGGTCTCA
GGAGCACCGTGGTCACCACACTTTCCTCATGGAGGAGGTTGCCCAGGAGTACCATGTGAAGCTCCAGACA
GCTCTGGAGATGCTGAGGCAGAAGCAGCAGGAAGCTGAAAAGTTGGAAGCTGACATCAGAGAAGAGAAAG
CTTCCTGGAAGATTCAAATAGACTACGACAAAACCAACGTCTCGGCAGATTTTGAGCAACTGAGAGAGAT
CCTG
